>Addgene plasmid #72150 | Sema3f(S,-)-Fc-His | depositor full sequence | sequence record 138931 | Full sequence
GTCGAGGTCTCGACGGTATCGATTGACATTGATTATTGACTAGCTAGTTATTAATAGTAATCAATTACGG
GGTCATTAGTTCATAGCCCATATATGGAGTTCCGCGTTACATAACTTACGGTAAATGGCCCGCCTGGCTG
ACCGCCCAACGACCCCCGCCCATTGACGTCAATAATGACGTATGTTCCCATAGTAACGCCAATAGGGACT
TTCCATTGACGTCAATGGGTGGAGTATTTACGGTAAACTGCCCACTTGGCAGTACATCAAGTGTATCATA
TGCCAAGTCCGCCCCCTATTGACGTCAATGACGGTAAATGGCCCGCCTGGCATTATGCCCAGTACATGAC
CTTACGGGACTTTCCTACTTGGCAGTACATCTACGTATTAGTCATCGCTATTACCATGGTGATGCGGTTT
TGGCAGTACACCAATGGGCGTGGATAGCGGTTTGACTCACGGGGATTTCCAAGTCTCCACCCCATTGACG
TCAATGGGAGTTTGTTTTGGCACCAAAATCAACGGGACTTTCCAAAATGTCGTAATAACCCCGCCCCGTT
GACGCAAATGGGCGGTAGGCGTGTACGGTGGGAGGTCTATATAAGCAGAGCTCGTTTAGTGAACCGTCAG
ATCGCCTGGAGACGCCATCCACGCTGTTTTGACCTCCATAGAAGACACCGGGACCGATCCAGCCTCCGCG
GCCGGGAACGGTGCATTGGAACGCGGATTCCCCGTGCCAAGAGTGACGTAAGTACCGCCTATAGACTCTA
TAGGCACACCCCTTTGGCTCTTATGCATGCTATACTGTTTTTGGCTTGGGGCCTATACACCCCCGCTTCC
ATATGCTATAGGTGATGGTATAGCTTAGCCTATAGGTGTGGGTTATTGACCATTATTGACCACTCCCCTA
TTGGTGACGATACTTTCCATTACTAATCCATAACATGGCTCTTTGCCACAACTATCTCTATTGGCTATAT
GCCAATACTCTGTCCTTCAGAGACTGACACGGACTCTGTATTTTTACAGGATGGGGTCCCATTTATTATT
TACAAATTCACATATACAACAACGCCGTCCCCCGTGCCCGCAGTTTTTATTAAACATAGCGTGGGATCTC
CACGCGAATCTCGGGTACGTGTTCCGGACATGGGCTCTTCTCCGGTAGCGGCGGAGCTTCCACATCCGAG
CCCTGGTCCCATGCCTCCAGCGGCTCATGGTCGCTCGGCAGCTCCTTGCTCCTAACAGTGGAGGCCAGAC
TTAGGCACAGCACAATGCCCACCACCACCAGTGTGCCGCACAAGGCCGTGGCGGTAGGGTATGTGTCTGA
AAATGAGCTCGGAGATTGGGCTCGCACCGCTGACGCAGATGGAAGACTTAAGGCAGCGGCAGAAGAAGAT
GCAGGCAGCTGAGTTGTTGTATTCTGATAAGAGTCAGAGGTAACTCCCGTTGCGGTGCTGTTAACGGTGG
AGGGCAGTGTAGTCTGAGCAGTACTCGTTGCTGCCGCGCGCGCCACCAGACATAATAGCTGACAGACTAA
CAGACTGTTCCTTTCCATGGGTCTTTTCTGCAGAAGCTTGAATTCTCGAGGATCCGCGGCCGCGCCACCA
TGCTTGTCACTGCCTTCATCCTCTGGGCTTCCCTGCTGACCGGGGCCTGGCCTGCTACCCCTATCCAGGA
CCAGCTTCCAGCCACACCTAGAGTCCGACTGTCATTCAAAGAACTTAAGGCCACCGGTACCGCCCACTTC
TTCAACTTTCTGCTCAACACTACAGACTACAGAATCCTGCTCAAGGATGAGGACCATGACCGCATGTATG
TGGGCAGCAAGGACTACGTGCTGTCCCTGGACCTGCATGACATCAACCGAGAGCCCCTTATTATCCATTG
GGCAGCCTCCCCGCAGCGCATTGAGGAGTGCATACTGTCAGGCAAGGATGGCAATGGAGAGTGTGGTAAC
TTCGTCCGGCTCATCCAGCCTTGGAACCGAACACACCTGTATGTGTGTGGGACCGGTGCCTACAACCCCA
TGTGCACCTATGTGAACCGTGGCCGTCGCGCACAGGATTACATCTTCTACCTGGAGCCTGAGAAACTGGA
GTCAGGAAAAGGCAAATGTCCCTATGACCCCAAGCTGGACACAGCCTCAGCCCTCATCAATGAGGAACTC
TATGCAGGAGTGTACATCGATTTTATGGGTACCGATGCAGCCATTTTCCGCACGCTGGGGAAGCAGACAG
CCATGCGCACAGATCAGTACAACTCCCGGTGGCTCAATGATCCTTCCTTCATACATGCTGAGCTCATCCC
TGACAGCGCAGAGCGCAATGACGATAAACTCTACTTCTTCTTCCGAGAGCGCTCGGCAGAGGCGCCACAG
AACCCTGCTGTGTATGCCCGCATCGGGCGCATCTGCCTCAACGATGACGGTGGCCATTGCTGCCTGGTCA
ACAAGTGGAGCACATTCCTGAAGGCTCGGCTCGTCTGCTCCGTGCCAGGCGAGGATGGTATCGAGACCCA
CTTCGACGAACTCCAGGATGTGTTTGTCCAGCAGACCCAGGACATCAGGAACCCAGTCATTTATGCTGTC
TTTACCTCTTCAGGCTCTGTGTTCCGAGGGTCTGCAGTGTGTGTCTACTCCATGGCTGATATCCGCATGG
TCTTCAATGGGCCTTTTGCTCACAAGGAGGGCCCCAACTATCAATGGATGCCCTTCTCAGGAAAGATGCC
CTATCCTCGGCCTGGCACATGCCCTGGTGGAACCTTCACGCCCTCGATGAAGTCCACTAAGGACTACCCT
GATGAAGTGATCAACTTCATGCGCACTCATCCGCTCATGTACCAGGCCGTCTACCCGCTCCAGCGGCGAC
CCCTGGTGGTCCGTACAGGCGCTCCCTACCGCCTCACCACTGTCGCTGTGGACCAGGTGGATGCAGCTGA
TGGACGCTATGAGGTGCTTTTCCTGGGCACAGACCGCGGGACAGTGCAGAAGGTCATCGTGCTGCCCAAG
GACGACCAGGAGGTGGAAGAGCTGATGCTAGAGGAAGTGGAGGTCTTCAAGGAACCAGCACCTGTTAAGA
CCATGACCATCTCTTCCAAGAGGCAACAACTGTATGTGGCCTCAGCCGTGGGTGTCACACACCTGAGCCT
GCACCGCTGCCAGGCCTATGGAGCTGCCTGTGCCGACTGCTGCCTCGCCCGCGATCCCTACTGTGCCTGG
GATGGCCAGGCCTGCTCTCGCTACACAGCATCCTCCGGCGCGCCTGACAAAACTCACACATGCCCACCGT
GCCCAGCACCTGAACTCCTGGGGGGACCGTCAGTCTTCCTCTTCCCCCCAAAACCCAAGGACACCCTCAT
GATCTCCCGGACCCCTGAGGTCACATGCGTGGTGGTGGACGTGAGCCACGAAGACCCTGAGGTCAAGTTC
AACTGGTACGTGGACGGCGTGGAGGTGCATAATGCCAAGACAAAGCCGCGGGAGGAGCAGTACAACAGCA
CGTACCGTGTGGTCAGCGTCCTCACCGTCCTGCACCAGGACTGGCTGAATGGCAAGGAGTACAAGTGCAA
GGTCTCCAACAAAGCCCTCCCAGCCCCCATCGAGAAAACCATCTCCAAAGCCAAAGGGCAGCCCCGAGAA
CCACAGGTGTATACCCTGCCCCCATCCCGGGATGAGCTGACCAAGAACCAGGTCAGCCTGACCTGCCTGG
TCAAAGGCTTCTATCCCAGCGACATCGCCGTGGAGTGGGAGAGCAATGGGCAGCCGGAGAACAACTACAA
GACCACGCCTCCCGTGCTGGACTCCGACGGCTCCTTCTTCCTCTACAGCAAGCTCACCGTGGACAAGAGC
AGGTGGCAGCAGGGGAACGTCTTCTCATGCTCCGTGATGCATGAGGCTCTGCACAACCACTACACGCAGA
AGAGCCTCTCCCTGTCTCCGGGTAAAGGCGGCCATCATCACCATCACCATTAATCTAGAGATCTTATTAA
AGCAGAACTTGTTTATTGCAGCTTATAATGGTTACAAATAAAGCAATAGCATCACAAATTTCACAAATAA
AGCATTTTTTTCACTGCATTCTAGTTGTGGTTTGTCCAAACTCATCAATGTATCTTATCATGTCTGGTCG
ACTCTAGCTAGACTCTTCCGCTTCCTCGCTCACTGACTCGCTGCGCTCGGTCGTTCGGCTGCGGCGAGCG
GTATCAGCTCACTCAAAGGCGGTAATACGGTTATCCACAGAATCAGGGGATAACGCAGGAAAGAACATGT
GAGCAAAAGGCCAGCAAAAGGCCAGGAACCGTAAAAAGGCCGCGTTGCTGGCGTTTTTCCATAGGCTCCG
CCCCCCTGACGAGCATCACAAAAATCGACGCTCAAGTCAGAGGTGGCGAAACCCGACAGGACTATAAAGA
TACCAGGCGTTTCCCCCTGGAAGCTCCCTCGTGCGCTCTCCTGTTCCGACCCTGCCGCTTACCGGATACC
TGTCCGCCTTTCTCCCTTCGGGAAGCGTGGCGCTTTCTCATAGCTCACGCTGTAGGTATCTCAGTTCGGT
GTAGGTCGTTCGCTCCAAGCTGGGCTGTGTGCACGAACCCCCCGTTCAGCCCGACCGCTGCGCCTTATCC
GGTAACTATCGTCTTGAGTCCAACCCGGTAAGACACGACTTATCGCCACTGGCAGCAGCCACTGGTAACA
GGATTAGCAGAGCGAGGTATGTAGGCGGTGCTACAGAGTTCTTGAAGTGGTGGCCTAACTACGGCTACAC
TAGAAGAACAGTATTTGGTATCTGCGCTCTGCTGAAGCCAGTTACCTTCGGAAAAAGAGTTGGTAGCTCT
TGATCCGGCAAACAAACCACCGCTGGTAGCGGTGGTTTTTTTGTTTGCAAGCAGCAGATTACGCGCAGAA
AAAAAGGATCTCAAGAAGATCCTTTGATCTTTTCTACGGGGTCTGACGCTCAGTGGAACGAAAACTCACG
TTAAGGGATTTTGGTCATGAGATTATCAAAAAGGATCTTCACCTAGATCCTTTTAAATTAAAAATGAAGT
TTTAAATCAATCTAAAGTATATATGAGTAAACTTGGTCTGACAGTTACCAATGCTTAATCAGTGAGGCAC
CTATCTCAGCGATCTGTCTATTTCGTTCATCCATAGTTGCCTGACTCCCCGTCGTGTAGATAACTACGAT
ACGGGAGGGCTTACCATCTGGCCCCAGTGCTGCAATGATACCGCGAGACCCACGCTCACCGGCTCCAGAT
TTATCAGCAATAAACCAGCCAGCCGGAAGGGCCGAGCGCAGAAGTGGTCCTGCAACTTTATCCGCCTCCA
TCCAGTCTATTAATTGTTGCCGGGAAGCTAGAGTAAGTAGTTCGCCAGTTAATAGTTTGCGCAACGTTGT
TGCCATTGCTACAGGCATCGTGGTGTCACGCTCGTCGTTTGGTATGGCTTCATTCAGCTCCGGTTCCCAA
CGATCAAGGCGAGTTACATGATCCCCCATGTTGTGCAAAAAAGCGGTTAGCTCCTTCGGTCCTCCGATCG
TTGTCAGAAGTAAGTTGGCCGCAGTGTTATCACTCATGGTTATGGCAGCACTGCATAATTCTCTTACTGT
CATGCCATCCGTAAGATGCTTTTCTGTGACTGGTGAGTACTCAACCAAGTCATTCTGAGAATAGTGTATG
CGGCGACCGAGTTGCTCTTGCCCGGCGTCAATACGGGATAATACCGCGCCACATAGCAGAACTTTAAAAG
TGCTCATCATTGGAAAACGTTCTTCGGGGCGAAAACTCTCAAGGATCTTACCGCTGTTGAGATCCAGTTC
GATGTAACCCACTCGTGCACCCAACTGATCTTCAGCATCTTTTACTTTCACCAGCGTTTCTGGGTGAGCA
AAAACAGGAAGGCAAAATGCCGCAAAAAAGGGAATAAGGGCGACACGGAAATGTTGAATACTCATACTCT
TCCTTTTTCAATATTATTGAAGCATTTATCAGGGTTATTGTCTCATGAGCGGATACATATTTGAATGTAT
TTAGAAAAATAAACAAATAGGGGTTCCGCGCACATTTCCCCGAAAAGTGCCACCTGACGTCTAAGAAACC
ATTATTATCATGACATTAACCTATAAAAATAGGCGTATCACGAGGCCCTTTCGTCTCGCGCGTTTCGGTG
ATGACGGTGAAAACCTCTGACACATGCAGCTCCCGGAGGAATGTGTGTCAGTTAGGGTGTGGAAAGTCCC
CAGGCTCCCCAGGCAGGCAGAAGTATGCAAAGCATGCATCTCAATTAGTCAGCAACCAGGTGTGGAAAGT
CCCCAGGCTCCCCAGCAGGCAGAAGTATGCAAAGCATGCATCTCAATTAGTCAGCAACCATAGTCCCGCC
CCTAACTCCGCCCATCCCGCCCCTAACTCCGCCCAGTTCCGCCCATTCTCCGCCCCATGGCTGACTAATT
TTTTTTATTTATGCAGAGGCCGAGGCCGCCTCTGCCTCTGAGCTATTCCAGAAGTAGTGAGGAGGCTTTT
TTGGAGGCCTAGGCTTTTGCAAAAAGCTCCCGGGAGCTTGTATATCCATTTTCGTCCCGGAGACGGTCAC
AGCTTGTCTGTAAGCGGATGCCGGGAGCAGACAAGCCCGTCAGGGCGCGTCAGCGGGTGTTGGCGGGTGT
CGGGGCTGGCTTAACTATGCGGCATCAGAGCAGATTGTACTGAGAGTGCACCATATGCGGTGTGAAATAC
CGCACAGATGCGTAAGGAGAAAATACCGCATCAGGAAATTGTAAGCGTTAATATTTTGTTAAAATTCGCG
TTAAATTTTTGTTAAATCAGCTCATTTTTTAACCAATAGGCCGAAATCGGCAAAATCCCTTATAAATCAA
AAGAATAGACCGAGATAGGGT
[37 nt withheld, positions 6882-6918]
AAAGAACGTGGACTCCAACGTCAAAGG
[49 nt withheld, positions 6946-6994]
T
[91 nt withheld, positions 6996-7086]
G
[124 nt withheld, positions 7088-7211]
CCATTCGCCATTCAGGCTGCGCAACTGTTGGGAAGGGCGATCGGTGCGGGCCTCTTCGCTATTACGCCAG
CTGGCGAAAGGGGGATGTGCTGCAAGGCGATTAAGTTGGGTAACGCCAGGGTTTTCCCAGTCACGACGTT
GTAAAACGACGGCCAGTGAATT
Features (pLannotate 1.2.2; 14 found; start..end, strand, type, name):
     25..408     +  enhancer       CMV enhancer: human cytomegalovirus immediate early enhancer
    410..609     +  promoter       CMV promoter: human cytomegalovirus (CMV) immediate early promoter
    748..1573    +  intron         CMV intron A: human cytomegalovirus intron A (Chapman et al., 1991)
   1700..3244    +  CDS            Sema3c (fragment): SEM3C_MOUSE - Also known as Semae, SemE. Experimental evidence at protein level: Swiss-Prot protein existence level 1. Binds to plexin family members and plays an important role in the regulation of developmental processes. Required for normal cardiovascular development during embryogenesis. Functions as attractant for growing axons, and thereby plays an important role in axon growth and axon guidance. From Mus musculus (Mouse).
   3266..3946    +  CDS            IGHG1 (fragment): IGHG1_HUMAN - Experimental evidence at protein level: Swiss-Prot protein existence level 1. Constant region of immunoglobulin heavy chains. Immunoglobulins, also known as antibodies, are membrane-bound or secreted glycoproteins produced by B lymphocytes. In the recognition phase of humoral immunity, the membrane-bound immunoglobulins serve as receptors which, upon binding of a specific antigen, trigger the clonal expansion and differentiation of B lymphocytes into immunoglobulins- secreting plasma cells. Secreted immunoglobulins mediate the effector phase of humoral immunity, which results in
   3996..4117    +  polyA_signal   SV40 poly(A) signal: SV40 polyadenylation signal
   4326..4914    -  rep_origin     ori: high-copy-number ColE1/pMB1/pBR322/pUC origin of replication
   5085..5945    -  CDS            AmpR: β-lactamase; bla; confers resistance to ampicillin, carbenicillin, and related antibiotics
   5946..6050    -  promoter       AmpR promoter: bla
   6145..6180    +  CDS            rop (fragment): Rop protein, which maintains plasmids at low copy number; rop
   6203..6533    +  promoter       SV40 promoter: SV40 enhancer and early promoter
   6656..6755    +  misc_feature   bom (fragment): basis of mobility region from pBR322
   6783..7211    -  rep_origin     f1 ori (sequence partly withheld): f1 bacteriophage origin of replication; arrow indicates direction of (+) strand synthesis
   7215..7372    -  CDS            lacZα (fragment): LacZα fragment of β-galactosidase; lacZ fragment
