[The description below was written by a language model from this plasmid's Addgene catalogue record and pLannotate feature annotations shown in this document.]
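Description:
Sema3f(S,-)-Fc-His is a mammalian expression plasmid built on the pCMVi-SV40ori backbone for producing a soluble, tagged form of mouse Semaphorin 3F. It is propagated in E. coli as a high-copy plasmid through a ColE1/pUC-type origin and selected with ampicillin via the β-lactamase gene. The 7,373 nt sequence also carries an f1 phage origin and residual fragments of rop, bom and lacZα left over from vector ancestry. An SV40 enhancer/early promoter region is present downstream of the bacterial elements. It drives no annotated gene and, in keeping with the backbone name, presumably supplies the SV40 origin, which allows episomal amplification in cells expressing large T antigen.

Expression is driven by the human CMV immediate early enhancer and promoter followed by CMV intron A, an arrangement that generally boosts transcript levels, and is terminated by an SV40 polyadenylation signal. The 1,647 bp Sema3f insert, cloned between retained XhoI and AscI sites, encodes the "short" form truncated at cleavage site P1 and carries a 93 nt deletion in exon 3. It is fused at its C-terminus to the backbone-encoded Fc region of human IgG1 and a 6X histidine tag, though the His tag is not separately annotated. The automated annotation labels the insert as a Sema3c fragment; this most likely reflects homology among class 3 semaphorins, since the catalogue entry identifies the gene as Sema3f.

The Fc-His fusion suits secretion, capture, detection and purification of the recombinant protein. The associated publication indicates use in an extracellular biochemical screen for binding interactions among neuronal recognition proteins in the retina.
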