Addgene plasmid #72150: Sema3f(S,-)-Fc-His
Purpose: Expresses the Sema3F protein (truncated at cleavage site P1; ie, short and contains a 93 nt deletion in exon 3), C-terminally fused to the Fc region of human IgG1 + 6X histidine tag.
Depositing lab: Woj Wojtowicz. Depositing organization: University of California, Berkeley. Publication: An extracellular biochemical screen reveals that FLRTs and Unc5s mediate neuronal subtype recognition in the retina. Visser JJ, Cheng Y, Perry SC, Chastain AB, Parsa B, Masri SS, Ray TA, Kay JN, Wojtowicz WM. Elife. 2015 Dec 3;4. pii: e08149. doi: 10.7554/eLife.08149. PubMed 26633812.
Backbone
  Vector backbone: pCMVi-SV40ori
  Vector type: Mammalian Expression
Growth in bacteria
  Bacterial resistance: Ampicillin, 100 μg/mL
  Growth temperature: 37°C
  Growth strain: DH5alpha
  Copy number: High Copy
Gene/Insert
  Gene/Insert name: Sema3f (alt names: Semaphorin 3F; Sema4; Semak; NCBI gene ID 20350)
  Species: M. musculus (mouse)
  Insert size (bp): 1647
  Entrez Gene: Sema3f (a.k.a. Sem, Sema4, Semak)
  Promoter: CMV
  Tag / fusion protein: Fc-His (C terminal on backbone)
  Cloning method: Restriction Enzyme; 5′ cloning site XhoI (not destroyed); 3′ cloning site AscI (not destroyed)
  Sequencing primers: 5′ GTCAGAGGTAACTCCCGTTGC; 3′ ATCATGAGGGTGTCCTTG
Terms and licenses: Academic/Nonprofit Terms; Industry Terms: Not Available to Industry
How to cite: Sema3f(S,-)-Fc-His was a gift from Woj Wojtowicz (Addgene plasmid # 72150 ; http://n2t.net/addgene:72150 ; RRID:Addgene_72150)
