>Addgene plasmid #72150 | Sema3f(S,-)-Fc-His | addgene partial sequence | sequence record 138929 | pMRB101-F 5'-aagatgcaggcagctgagtt-3'
ACGGTGGAGGGCAGTGTAGTCTGAGCAGTACTCGTTGCTGCCGCGCGCGCCACCAGACATAATAGCTGAC
AGACTAACAGACTGTTCCTTTCCATGGGTCTTTTCTGCAGAAGCTTGAATTCTCGAGGATCCGCGGCCGC
GCCACCATGCTTGTCACTGCCTTCATCCTCTGGGCTTCCCTGCTGACCGGGGCCTGGCCTGCTACCCCTA
TCCAGGACCAGCTTCCAGCCACACCTAGAGTCCGACTGTCATTCAAAGAACTTAAGGCCACCGGTACCGC
CCACTTCTTCAACTTTCTGCTCAACACTACAGACTACAGAATCCTGCTCAAGGATGAGGACCATGACCGC
ATGTATGTGGGCAGCAAGGACTACGTGCTGTCCCTGGACCTGCATGACATCAACCGAGAGCCCCTTATTA
TCCATTGGGCAGCCTCCCCGCAGCGCATTGAGGAGTGCATACTGTCAGGCAAGGATGGCAATGGAGAGTG
TGGTAACTTCGTCCGGCTCATCCAGCCTTGGAACCGAACACACCTGTATGTGTGTGGGACCGGTGCCTAC
AACCCCATGTGCACCTATGTGAACCGTGGCCGTCGCGCACAGGATTACATCTTCTACCTGGAGCCTGAGA
AACTGGAGTCAGGAAAAGGCAAATGTCCCTATGACCCCAAGCTGGACACAGCCTCAGCCCTCATCAATGA
GGAACTCTATGCAGGAGTGTACATCGATTTTATGGGTACCGATGCAGCCATTTTCCGCACGCTGGGGA
