>Addgene plasmid #72150 | Sema3f(S,-)-Fc-His | addgene partial sequence | sequence record 138930 | SV40pA-R 5'-GAAATTTGTGATGCTATTGC-3'
ATAAGATCTCTAGATTAATGGTGATGGTGATGATGGCCGCCTTTACCCGGAGACAGGGAGAGGCTCTTCT
GCGTGTAGTGGTTGTGCAGAGCCTCATGCATCACGGAGCATGAGAAGACGTTCCCCTGCTGCCACCTGCT
CTTGTCCACGGTGAGCTTGCTGTAGAGGAAGAAGGAGCCGTCGGAGTCCAGCACGGGAGGCGTGGTCTTG
TAGTTGTTCTCCGGCTGCCCATTGCTCTCCCACTCCACGGCGATGTCGCTGGGATAGAAGCCTTTGACCA
GGCAGGTCAGGCTGACCTGGTTCTTGGTCAGCTCATCCCGGGATGGGGGCAGGGTATACACCTGTGGTTC
TCGGGGCTGCCCTTTGGCTTTGGAGATGGTTTTCTCGATGGGGGCTGGGAGGGCTTTGTTGGAGACCTTG
CACTTGTACTCCTTGCCATTCAGCCAGTCCTGGTGCAGGACGGTGAGGACGCTGACCACACGGTACGTGC
TGTTGTACTGCTCCTCCCGCGGCTTTGTCTTGGCATTATGCACCTCCACGCCGTCCACGTACCAGTTGAA
CTTGACCTCAGGGTCTTCGTGGCTCACGTCCACCACCACGCATGTGACCTCAGGGGTCCGGGAGATCATG
AGGGTGTCCTTGGGTTTTGGGGGGAAGAGGAAGACTGACGGTCCCCCCAGGAGTTCAGGTGCTGGGCACG
GTGGGCATGTGTGAGTTTTGTCAGGCGCGCCGGAGGATGCTGTGTAGCGAGAGCAGGCCTGGCCATCCCA
GGCACAGTAGGGATCGCGGGCGAGGCAGCAGTCGGCACAGGCAGCTCCATAGGCCTGGCAGCGGTGCAGG
CTCA
